Addgene plasmid #57676: tdEos-Talin-IBS2-7
Purpose: Localization: Focal Adhesions, Excitation: 505 / 569, Emission: 516 / 581
Depositing lab: Michael Davidson. Depositing organization: Florida State University, Tallahassee.
Backbone
  Vector backbone: tdEos
  Backbone size w/o insert (bp): 4750
  Vector type: Mammalian Expression
  Selectable markers: Neomycin (select with G418)
Growth in bacteria
  Bacterial resistance: Kanamycin, 50 μg/mL
  Growth temperature: 37°C
  Growth strain: DH5alpha
  Copy number: High Copy
Gene/Insert
  Gene/Insert name: Talin IBS2 (alt name: NM_011602.5)
  Species: M. musculus (mouse)
  Mutation: Talin Integrin Binding Site
  Promoter: CMV
  Tag / fusion protein: tdEos
  Cloning method: Unknown
  Sequencing primers: 5′ CMV-F; 3′ SV40pA-R
Terms and licenses: Academic/Nonprofit Terms; Industry Terms
Depositor comments: . Excitation = 505 / 569; Emission = 516 / 581
How to cite: tdEos-Talin-IBS2-7 was a gift from Michael Davidson (Addgene plasmid # 57676 ; http://n2t.net/addgene:57676 ; RRID:Addgene_57676)
