[The description below was written by a language model from this plasmid's Addgene catalogue record.]
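Description:
tdEos-Talin-IBS2-7 is a mammalian expression plasmid that produces a fluorescent fusion between tdEos and the integrin binding site 2 (IBS2) region of mouse talin. It is built on a tdEos vector backbone of about 4.75 kb (excluding the insert) and is maintained in E. coli as a high-copy plasmid under kanamycin selection. In mammalian cells, a neomycin resistance marker allows G418 selection of stable transfectants. The origin of replication and other backbone elements are not itemised in the record, although the listed sequencing primers indicate an SV40 polyadenylation signal downstream of the expression cassette.

Expression of the fusion is driven by the CMV promoter, a strong constitutive promoter in most mammalian cell lines. The insert is not full-length talin but the fragment described as the talin integrin binding site, taken from the mouse talin reference transcript. The exact residue boundaries are not given. The construct name suggests that tdEos precedes the talin fragment, with the trailing number possibly denoting a linker length, but the record states neither the orientation nor the linker.

tdEos is a tandem-dimer form of the photoconvertible protein Eos. It starts as a green emitter (excitation 505 nm, emission 516 nm) and, after photoconversion, shifts to a red state (excitation 569 nm, emission 581 nm), matching the paired spectral values recorded. The stated localisation is focal adhesions, so the plasmid serves as a photoconvertible focal adhesion marker. Such a marker suits live-cell imaging, pulse-chase tracking of a converted protein population, and single-molecule localisation microscopy of adhesion structures.
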