>Addgene plasmid #57676 | tdEos-Talin-IBS2-7 | depositor partial sequence | sequence record 88830 | insert sequence
GACGTCAGATCCGCTAGCGCCACCATGGGCCAGGTGGTGCTGATCAACGCCGTGAAGGACGTGGCCAAGG
CCCTGGGCGACCTGATCAGCGCCACCAAGGGGGATCCACCGGTCGCCACCATGAGTGCGATTAAGCCAGA
CATGAAGATCAACCTCCGTATGGAAGGCAACGTAAACGGGCACCACTTTGTGATCGACGGAGATGGTACA
GGCAAGCCTTTTGAGGGAAAACAGAGTATGGATCTTGAAGTCAAAGAGGGCGGACCTCTGCCTTTTGCCT
TTGATATCCTGACCACTGCATTCCATTACGGCAACAGGGTATTCGCCGAATATCCAGACCACATACAAGA
CTATTTTAAGCAGTCGTTTCCTAAGGGGTATTCGTGGGAACGAAGCTTGACTTTCGAAGACGGGGGCATT
TGCATTGCCAGAAACGACATAACAATGGAAGGGGACACTTTCTATAATAAAGTTCGATTTCACGGTGTAA
ACTTTCCCGCCAATGGTCCAGTTATGCAGAAGAAGACGCTGAAATGGGAGCCCTCCACTGAGAAAATGTA
TGTGCGTGATGGAGTGCTGACTGGTGATATTCGCATGGCTTTGTTGCTTGAAGGAAATGCCCATTACCGA
TGTGACTTCAGAACTACTTACAAAGCTAAGGAGAAGGGTGTCAAGTTACCAGGCTACCACTTTGTGGACC
ACTGCATTGAGATTTTAAGCCATGACAAAGATTACAACAAGGTTAAGCTGTATGAGCATGCTGTTGCTCA
TTCTGGATTGCCTGACAATGCCAGACGATCCGGTAGCGGTCACGGTACTGGTTCTACTGGTTCTGGTTCT
TCTGAGAGTGCGATTAAGCCAGACATGAAGATCAACCTCCGTATGGAAGGCAACGTAAACGGGCACCACT
TTGTGATCGACGGAGATGGTACAGGCAAGCCTTTTGAGGGAAAACAGAGTATGGATCTTGAAGTCAAAGA
GGGCGGACCTCTGCCTTTTGCCTTTGATATCCTGACCACTGCATTCCATTACGGCAACAGGGTATTCGCC
GAATATCCAGACCACATACAAGACTATTTTAAGCAGTCGTTTCCTAAGGGGTATTCGTGGGAACGAAGCT
TGACTTTCGAAGACGGGGGCATTTGCATTGCCAGAAACGACATAACAATGGAAGGGGACACTTTCTATAA
TAAAGTTCGATTTCACGGTGTAAACTTTCCCGCCAATGGTCCAGTTATGCAGAAGAAGACGCTGAAATGG
GAGCCCTCCACTGAGAAAATGTATGTGCGTGATGGAGTGCTGACTGGTGATATTCGCATGGCTTTGTTGC
TTGAAGGAAATGCCCATTACCGATGTGACTTCAGAACTACTTACAAAGCTAAGGAGAAGGGTGTCAAGTT
ACCAGGCTACCACTTTGTGGACCACTGCATTGAGATTTTAAGCCATGACAAAGATTACAACAAGGTTAAG
CTGTATGAGCATGCTGTTGCTCATTCTGGATTGCCTGACAATGCCAGACGATAAGCGGCCGCGACTCTAG
ATCATAATCAGCCATACCACAT
