>Addgene plasmid #57676 | tdEos-Talin-IBS2-7 | addgene partial sequence | sequence record 124105 | CMV-F 5'-CGCAAATGGGCGGTAGGCGTG-3'
TGGTTTAGTGAACCGTCAGATCCGCTAGCGCCACCATGGGCCAGGTGGTGCTGATCAACGCCGTGAAGGA
CGTGGCCAAGGCCCTGGGCGACCTGATCAGCGCCACCAAGGGGGATCCACCGGTCGCCACCATGAGTGCG
ATTAAGCCAGACATGAAGATCAACCTCCGTATGGAAGGCAACGTAAACGGGCACCACTTTGTGATCGACG
GAGATGGTACAGGCAAGCCTTTTGAGGGAAAACAGAGTATGGATCTTGAAGTCAAAGAGGGCGGACCTCT
GCCTTTTGCCTTTGATATCCTGACCACTGCATTCCATTACGGCAACAGGGTATTCGCCGAATATCCAGAC
CACATACAAGACTATTTTAAGCAGTCGTTTCCTAAGGGGTATTCGTGGGAACGAAGCTTGACTTTCGAAG
ACGGGGGCATTTGCATTGCCAGAAACGACATAACAATGGAAGGGGACACTTTCTATAATAAAGTTCGATT
TCACGGTGTAAACTTTCCCGCCAATGGTCCAGTTATGCAGAAGAAGACGCTGAAATGGGAGCCCTCCACT
GAGAAAATGTATGTGCGTGATGGAGTGCTGACTGGTGATATTCGCATGGCTTTGTTGCTTGAAGGAAATG
CCCATTACCGATGTGACTTCAGAACTACTTACAAAGCTAAGGAGAAGGGTGTCAAGTTACCAGGCTACCA
CTTTGTGGACCACTGCATTGAGATTTTAAGCCATGACAAAGATTACAACAAGGTTAAGCTGTATGAGCAT
GCTGTTGCTCATTCTGGATTGCCTGACAATGCCAGACGATCCGGTAGCGGTCACGGTACTGGTTCTACTG
GTTCTGGTTCTTCTGAGAGTGCGATTAAGCCAGACATGAAGATCAACCTCCGTATGGAAGGCAA
