>Addgene plasmid #57676 | tdEos-Talin-IBS2-7 | addgene partial sequence | sequence record 124739 | SV40pA-R 5'-GAAATTTGTGATGCTATTGC-3'
GTTAACAACAACAATTGCATTCATTTTATGTTTCAGGTTCAGGGGGAGGTGTGGGAGGTTTTTTAAAGCA
AGTAAAACCTCTACAAATGTGGTATGGCTGATTATGATCTAGAGTCGCGGCCGCTTATCGTCTGGCATTG
TCAGGCAATCCAGAATGAGCAACAGCATGCTCATACAGCTTAACCTTGTTGTAATCTTTGTCATGGCTTA
AAATCTCAATGCAGTGGTCCACAAAGTGGTAGCCTGGTAACTTGACACCCTTCTCCTTAGCTTTGTAAGT
AGTTCTGAAGTCACATCGGTAATGGGCATTTCCTTCAAGCAACAAAGCCATGCGAATATCACCAGTCAGC
ACTCCATCACGCACATACATTTTCTCAGTGGAGGGCTCCCATTTCAGCGTCTTCTTCTGCATAACTGGAC
CATTGGCGGGAAAGTTTACACCGTGAAATCGAACTTTATTATAGAAAGTGTCCCCTTCCATTGTTATGTC
GTTTCTGGCAATGCAAATGCCCCCGTCTTCGAAAGTCAAGCTTCGTTCCCACGAATACCCCTTAGGAAAC
GACTGCTTAAAATAGTCTTGTATGTGGTCTGGATATTCGGCGAATACCCTGTTGCCGTAATGGAATGCAG
TGGTCAGGATATCAAAGGCAAAAGGCAGAGGTCCGCCCTCTTTGACTTCAAGATCCATACTCTGTTTTCC
CTCAAAAGGCTTGCCTGTACCATCTCCGTCGATCACAAAGTGGTGCCCGTTTACGTTGCCTTCCATACGG
AGGTTGATCTTCATGTCTGGCTTAATCGCA
